Addgene plasmid #63511: pFusB3-26
Purpose: Encodes RVD positions 13-15 in TALEN assembly
Depositing lab: Stephen Ekker. Depositing organization: Mayo Foundation for Medical Education and Research. Publication: FusX: A rapid one-step TALE assembly system for genome science. Ma AC, McNulty MS, Tanya PL, Jarryd CM, Martinez-Galvez G, Argue DP, Lee HB, Urban MD, Bullard CE, Blackburn PR, Man TK, Clark KJ, Ekker SC. Hum Gene Ther. 2016 Jun;27(6):451-63. doi: 10.1089/hum.2015.172 PubMed 26854857.
Backbone
  Vector backbone: FusB3
  Backbone size w/o insert (bp): 2991
  Vector type: TALEN
Growth in bacteria
  Bacterial resistance: Spectinomycin, 50 μg/mL
  Growth temperature: 37°C
  Growth strain: DH5alpha
  Copy number: High Copy
Gene/Insert
  Gene/Insert name: HD NN HD (alt name: B3_CGC)
  Species: Synthetic
  Mutation: none
  Cloning method: Restriction Enzyme; 5′ cloning site BsaI (destroyed during cloning); 3′ cloning site BsaI (destroyed during cloning)
  Sequencing primers: 5′ pCR8_F1; 3′ pCR8_R1
Terms and licenses: Academic/Nonprofit Terms; Industry Terms: Not Available to Industry
How to cite: pFusB3-26 was a gift from Stephen Ekker (Addgene plasmid # 63511 ; http://n2t.net/addgene:63511 ; RRID:Addgene_63511)
