[The description below was written by a language model from this plasmid's Addgene catalogue record.]
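Description:
pFusB3-26 is a bacterial library plasmid from the FusX system, a one-step assembly platform for building TALE repeat arrays used in TALENs and related genome-targeting proteins. It is built on the FusB3 backbone (about 3 kb without insert), is maintained at high copy number in standard E. coli cloning strains, and is selected with spectinomycin. The record does not give a feature table, so the origin of replication and other backbone elements are not specified, although the listed sequencing primers have pCR8-type names.

The insert is a synthetic, pre-assembled trimer of TALE repeats carrying the repeat-variable diresidues HD, NN and HD. Under the standard TALE code, HD recognises cytosine and NN recognises guanine, so this module reads the triplet CGC, as reflected in its alternative name B3_CGC. It is designated to occupy RVD positions 13 to 15 of the finished array. The trimer was placed in the backbone by BsaI-based cloning, a type IIS strategy in which the enzyme cuts outside its recognition site; both BsaI sites were destroyed in the process.

In use, this plasmid is one member of a library of three-repeat modules covering the possible triplets at each position block. A user picks the module matching the target sequence at each position and combines them in a single reaction with a receiver vector to generate a full-length TALE DNA-binding domain. The plasmid has no expression function of its own as far as the record shows; it serves as a building block for constructing custom TALENs.
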