>Addgene plasmid #63511 | pFusB3-26 | depositor partial sequence | sequence record 105540 | pFUSB3_CGC
AGTCTTAAGCGTCTCATGGCCTGACCCCGGACCAAGTGGTGGCTATCGCCAGCCACGATGGCGGCAAGCA
AGCGCTCGAAACGGTGCAGCGGCTGTTGCCGGTGCTGTGCCAGGACCATGGCCTGACCCCGGACCAAGTG
GTGGCTATCGCCAGCAACAATGGCGGCAAGCAAGCGCTCGAAACGGTGCAGCGGCTGTTGCCGGTGCTGT
GCCAGGACCATGGCCTGACTCCGGACCAAGTGGTGGCTATCGCCAGCCACGATGGCGGCAAGCAAGCGCT
CGAAACGGTGCAGCGGCTGTTGCCGGTGCTGTGCCAGGACCATGGCCTGACCCCGGACCAAGTGGTGGCT
ATCGAGACGTC
