>Addgene plasmid #63511 | pFusB3-26 | depositor partial sequence | sequence record 105541 | FusB3
CGTCTCATGGCCTGACCCCGGACCAAGTGGTGGCTATCGAGACCGGCGCCGCTACAGGGCGCGTCCCATT
CGCCATTCAGGCTGCGCAACTGTTGGGAAGGGCGATCGGTGCGGGCCTCTTCGCTATTACGCCAGCTGGC
GAAAGGGGGATGTGCTGCAAGGCGATTAAGTTGGGTAACGCCAGGGTTTTCCCAGTCACGACGTTGTAAA
ACGACGGCCAGTGAGCGCGCGTAATACGACTCACTATAGGGCGAATTGGGTACCGGGCCCCCCCTCGAGG
TCCTCCAGCTTTTGTTCCCTTTAGTGAGGGTTAATTGCGCGCTTGGCGTAATCATGGTCATAGCTGTTTC
CTGTGTGAAATTGTTATCCGCTCACAATTCCACACAACATACGAGCCGGAAGCATAAAGTGTAAAGCCTG
GGGTGCCTAATGAGTGAGCTAACTCACATTAATTGCGTTGCGCTCACTGCCCGCTTTCCACCGGTGGTCT
CGCCAGGACCATGGCCTGACCCCGGACCAAGTGGTGGCTATCGAGACGTCTAGACCAGCCAGGACAGAAA
TGCCTCGACTTCGCTGCTACCCAAGGTTGCCGGGTGACGCACACCGTGGAAACGGATGAAGGCACGAACC
CAGTGGACATAAGCCTGTTCGGTTCGTAAGCTGTAATGCAAGTAGCGTATGCGCTCACGCAACTGGTCCA
GAACCTTGACCGAACGCAGCGGTGGTAACGGCGCAGTGGCGGTTTTCATGGCTTGTTATGACTGTTTTTT
TGGGGTACAGTCTATGCCTCGGGCATCCAAGCAGCAAGCGCGTTACGCCGTGGGTCGATGTTTGATGTTA
TGGAGCAGCAACGATGTTACGCAGCAGGGCAGTCGCCCTAAAACAAAGTTAAACATTATGAGGGAAGCGG
TGATCGCCGAAGTATCGACTCAACTATCAGAGGTAGTTGGCGTCATCGAGCGCCATCTCGAACCGACGTT
GCTGGCCGTACATTTGTACGGCTCCGCAGTGGATGGCGGCCTGAAGCCACACAGTGATATTGATTTGCTG
GTTACGGTGACCGTAAGGCTTGATGAAACAACGCGGCGAGCTTTGATCAACGACCTTTTGGAAACTTCGG
CTTCCCCTGGAGAGAGCGAGATTCTCCGCGCTGTAGAAGTCACCATTGTTGTGCACGACGACATCATTCC
GTGGCGTTATCCAGCTAAGCGCGAACTGCAATTTGGAGAATGGCAGCGCAATGACATTCTTGCAGGTATC
TTCGAGCCAGCCACGATCGACATTGATCTGGCTATCTTGCTGACAAAAGCAAGAGAACATAGCGTTGCCT
TGGTAGGTCCAGCGGCGGAGGAACTCTTTGATCCGGTTCCTGAACAGGATCTATTTGAGGCGCTAAATGA
AACCTTAACGCTATGGAACTCGCCGCCCGACTGGGCTGGCGATGAGCGAAATGTAGTGCTTACGTTGTCC
CGCATTTGGTACAGCGCAGTAACCGGCAAAATCGCGCCGAAGGATGTCGCTGCCGACTGGGCAATGGAGC
GCCTGCCGGCCCAGTATCAGCCCGTCATACTTGAAGCTAGACAGGCTTATCTTGGACAAGAAGAAGATCG
CTTGGCCTCGCGCGCAGATCAGTTGGAAGAATTTGTCCACTACGTGAAAGGCGAGATCACCAAGGTAGTC
GGCAAATAACCCTCGAGCCACCCATGACCAAAATCCCTTAACGTGAGTTACGCGTCGTTCCACTGAGCGT
CAGACCCCGTAGAAAAGATCAAAGGATCTTCTTGAGATCCTTTTTTTCTGCGCGTAATCTGCTGCTTGCA
AACAAAAAAACCACCGCTACCAGCGGTGGTTTGTTTGCCGGATCAAGAGCTACCAACTCTTTTTCCGAAG
GTAACTGGCTTCAGCAGAGCGCAGATACCAAATACTGTCCTTCTAGTGTAGCCGTAGTTAGGCCACCACT
TCAAGAACTCTGTAGCACCGCCTACATACCTCGCTCTGCTAATCCTGTTACCAGTGGCTGCTGCCAGTGG
CGATAAGTCGTGTCTTACCGGGTTGGACTCAAGACGATAGTTACCGGATAAGGCGCAGCGGTCGGGCTGA
ACGGGGGGTTCGTGCACACAGCCCAGCTTGGAGCGAACGACCTACACCGAACTGAGATACCTACAGCGTG
AGCATTGAGAAAGCGCCACGCTTCCCGAAGGGAGAAAGGCGGACAGGTATCCGGTAAGCGGCAGGGTCGG
AACAGGAGAGCGCACGAGGGAGCTTCCAGGGGGAAACGCCTGGTATCTTTATAGTCCTGTCGGGTTTCGC
CACCTCTGACTTGAGCGTCGATTTTTGTGATGCTCGTCAGGGGGGCGGAGCCTATGGAAAAACGCCAGCA
ACGCGGCCTTTTTACGGTTCCTGGCCTTTTGCTGGCCTTTTGCTCACATGTTCTTTCCTGCGTTATCCCC
TGATTCTGTGGATAACCGTATTACCGCCTTTGAGTGAGCTGATACCGCTCGCCGCAGCCGAACGACCGAG
CGCAGCGAGTCAGTGAGCGAGGAAGCGGAAGAGCGCCCAATACGCAAACCGCCTCTCCCCGCGCGTTGGC
CGATTCATTAATGCAGCTGGCACGACAGGTTTCCCGACTGGAAAGCGGGCAGTGAGCGCAACGCAATTAA
TACGCGTACCGCTAGCCAGGAAGAGTTTGTAGAAACGCAAAAAGGCCATCCGTCAGGATGGCCTTCTGCT
TAGTTTGATGCCTGGCAGTTTATGGCGGGCGTCCTGCCCGCCACCCTCCGGGCCGTTGCTTCACAACGTT
CAAATCCGCTCCCGGCGGATTTGTCCTACTCAGGAGAGCGTTCACCGACAAACAACAGATAAAACGAAAG
GCCCAGTCTTCCGACTGAGCCTTTCGTTTTATTTGATGCCTGGCAGTTCCCTACTCTCGCGTTAACGCTA
GCATGGATGTTTTCCCAGTCACGACGTTGTAAAACGACGGCCAGTCTTAAG
