>Addgene plasmid #63511 | pFusB3-26 | addgene partial sequence | sequence record 116277 | pCR8_R1 5'-cgaaccgaacaggcttatgt-3'
GGTGTGCGTCACCCGGCAACCTTGGGTAGCAGCGAAGTCGAGGCATTTCTGTCCTGGCTGGTCTAGACGT
CTCGATAGCCACCACTTGGTCCGGGGTCAGGCCATGGTCCTGGCACAGCACCGGCAACAGCCGCTGCACC
GTTTCGAGCGCTTGCTTGCCGCCATCGTGGCTGGCGATAGCCACCACTTGGTCCGGAGTCAGGCCATGGT
CCTGGCACAGCACCGGCAACAGCCGCTGCACCGTTTCGAGCGCTTGCTTGCCGCCATTGTTGCTGGCGAT
AGCCACCACTTGGTCCGGGGTCAGGCCATGGTCCTGGCACAGCACCGGCAACAGCCGCTGCACCGTTTCG
AGCGCTTGCTTGCCGCCATCGTGGCTGGCGATAGCCACCACTTGGTCCGGGGTCAGGCCATGAGACGCTT
AAGACTGGCCGTCGTTTTACAACGTCGTGACTGGGAAAACATCCATGCTAGCGTTAACGCGAGAGTAGGG
AACTGCCAGGCATCAAATAAAACGAAAGGCTCAGTCGGAAGACTGGGCCTTTCGTTTTATCTGTTGTTTG
TCGGTGAACGCTCTCCTGAGTAGGACAAATCCGCCGGGAGCGGATTTGAACGTTGTGAAGCAACGGCCCG
GAGGGTGGCGGGCAGGACGCCCGCCATAAACTGCCAGGCATCAAACTAAGCAGAAGGCCATCCTGACGGA
TGGCCTTTTTGCGTTTCTACAAACTCTTCCTGGCTAGCGGTACGCGTATTAATTGCGTTGCGCTCACTGC
CCGCTTTCCAGTCGGGAAACCTGTCGTGCCAGCTGCATTAATGAATCGGCCAACGCGCGGGGAGAGGCGG
TTTGCGTATTGGGCGCTCTTCCGCTTCCTCGCTCACTGACTCGCTGCGCTCGGTCGTTCGGCTGCGGCGA
GCGGTATCAGCTCACTCAAAGGCGGTAATACGGTTATCCACA
